>Addgene plasmid #191017 | pEY11 | addgene full sequence | sequence record 376436 | Addgene NGS Result
TCACACAGGAAACAGCTATGACCATGATTACGCCAAGCTGTAAGTTTAAACATGATCTTACTAACTAACT
ATTCTCATTTAAATTTTCAGAGCTTAAAAATGGCTGAAATCACTCACAACGATGGATACGCTAACAACTT
GGAAATGAAATAAGCTTGCATGCTGTGTCTCTCCGTCCTATCCACTATCTTTCATCCAGATTCCCGGTTT
TCCCGAGAAAAAGTGAGAGAGAGAAGAGGCTACTGCGCGGCGACACTGGCTGCGGACACCCTCACTCCTC
TACTTGTCTCCATCGATTTTCGCTGGTTCGTCGAAGCCTCGTCGCCAACACAACTTCTTCTTCTTTTTCG
TCCTCTTCTTTTCTGCCACACGCTTGCACAGCTTCTTCTTCTCATTTTACGCTGTCTACTTTTTTCGGAG
GGGCCATACCCCCACACACAGCTCCTTTTATTTGGCTTCTCTTCTTCTTCTTGTCCATATACTTCTTAAA
AGTCTCGAACTTCTCTCTCTCACTCTCCATCAATTTCTTTATGGCTACCGCTTGCGCTCTGCCGCTTCCG
AAGAAAGAAGGCGTTGGCAGAGCTCTCAATTCTATTTTTTCTCGCCGTAGGCTATCGATTTCTCAGCTTC
TCTTCTCTCTTCCTCACTCCACCACCACCACTTCGGGCTTCTTCTTTTCTTCATTTTCGTCTTCTTCTTC
ATCCTCTTCTTTTTTTTTCAGTTCCCCCTCACTCCTCCCCTTATATGCGCGTGCGAGAGGGGTGCAAAAG
CAGCGCGCATCCGAGAATTGAAACGAGAAAACGGAGACGCAGCAGCAGTTCGTCCTCAGAAAAATAGCCA
GTAAAAAGAGAAAAAGATAGAGAGAGACCTATCGCATTTTATTTTCAAATTGCAATTCCTGCAATTCATG
TGTGCGTGTGCCCATTTTCAATTCTTCCCGTTATTTTTCAGACCATTACCAACGTTCTTTCTAGATCTTG
AGACAATCTTCCTTCTGCTCAATCGTTCGTCGTGAAGACGGCATCGACGACGACGACGTAGAGGGCCGGG
ACTCTTCCCACTGAAACTCAATACTTTTGCATATTTCACATTCTCTTCCTCCGTTGGTTCACCAAAAGAG
AAAAGGGACCGACATGAAAAGGAAACGAAAGCTTAAAAGAGACGGAAAATCGATGTACTAGAGTGCTCGG
AAGTAGTTGAGAGGCGCAGAGAGAGAGCTTTCATTCAGAAGACACACGACGTTATTCCTCGCAACGCCTT
CTTCTTTTTAACAATCTTCAATACATTTTAGTGAACTTTCTTTTATTTCTGTTTCATTTAAAAATAGTCT
TAAATTTCACTATATTTAATTTTTTTCTTTTATTATCTGGAATGTTTCAGCTTTCAACATGCCATTAAAG
AGTGTGCTCCACGAGCCGGAGAGACGCAGATGGGCATGAGAAGAAGTCGATAAGAAAGGAGGGTGCCGTG
CTCCCTCAACGTCGTCTGCTCCATCGCCGAATTTGTGCTCTTTCGTCGAGAGAGCTCTTCACTTTGAACT
GGCCAGGATCCCCGGGATTGGCCAAAGGACCCAAAGGTATGTTTCGAATGATACTAACATAACATAGAAC
ATTTTCAGGAGGACCCTTGGAGGGTACCGGTTTTCCCAGTCACGACGCGTGGTACCGAGCTCAGAAAAAA
TGACCGCTCCAAAGAAGAAACGCAAAGTACCGAGCTCAGAAAAAATGACGGCACCTAAAAAGAAACGCAA
AGTACCGGTCGCCGAGAAGACAGCCCCAAAAAAGAAGCGTAAAGTTCCACGCGTCATGGGAGTAAGTTTA
AACAGTTCGGTACTAACTAACCATACATATTTAAATTTTCAGCGCGCTTCCAAGGGAGAGGAGCTCATCA
AGGAGAACATGCACATGAAGCTCTACATGGAGGGAACCGTCAACAACCACCACTTCAAGTGCACCTCCGA
GGGAGAGGGAAAGCCATACGAGGGAACCCAAACCATGCGTATCAAGGTAAGTTTAAACATATATATACTA
ACTAACCCTGATTATTTAAATTTTCAGGTCGTCGAGGGAGGACCACTCCCATTCGCCTTCGACATCCTCG
CCACCTCCTTCATGTACGGATCCCGTACCTTCATCAACCACACCCAAGGAATCCCAGACTTCTTCAAGCA
ATCCTTCCCAGAGGGATTCACCTGGGAGCGTGTCACCACCTACGAGGACGGAGGAGTCCTCACCGCCACC
CAAGACACCTCCCTCCAAGACGGATGCCTCATCTACAACGTCAAGGTAAGTTTAAACAGTTCGGTACTAA
CTAACCATACATATTTAAATTTTCAGATCCGTGGAGTCAACTTCCCATCCAACGGACCAGTCATGCAAAA
GAAGACCCTCGGATGGGAGGCCAACACCGAGATGCTCTACCCAGCCGACGGAGGACTCGAGGGACGTACC
GACATGGCCCTCAAGCTCGTCGGAGGAGGACACCTCATCTGCAACTTCAAGACCACCTACCGTTCCAAGG
TAAGTTTAAACATGATTTTACTAACTAACTAATCTGATTTAAATTTTCAGAAGCCAGCCAAGAACCTCAA
GATGCCAGGAGTCTACTACGTCGACCACCGTCTCGAGCGTATCAAGGAGGCCGACAAGGAGACCTACGTC
GAGCAACACGAGGTCGCCGTCGCCCGTTACTGCGACCTCCCATCCAAGCTCGGACACAAGCTCAACGGAA
TGGACGAGCTCTACAAGGCCTAGGATACCGGAATTCCAACTGAGCGCCGGTCGCTACCATTACCAACTTG
TCTGGTGTCAAAAATAATAGGGGCCGCTGTCATCAGAGTAAGTTTAAACTGAGTTCTACTAACTAACGAG
TAATATTTAAATTTTCAGCATCTCGCGCCCGTGCCTCTGACTTCTAAGTCCAATTACTCTTCAACATCCC
TACATGCTCTTTCTCCCTGTGCTCCCACCCCCTATTTTTGTTATTATCAAAAAACTTCTCTTAATTTCTT
TGTTTTTTAGCTTCTTTTAAGTCACCTCTAACAATGAAATTGTGTAGATTCAAAAATAGAATTAATTCGT
AATAAAAAGTCGAAAAAAATTGTGCTCCCTCCCCCCATTAATAATAATTCTATCCCAAAATCTACACAAT
GTTCTGTGTACACTTCTTATGTTTTTTACTTCTGATAAATTTTTTTGAAACATCATAGAAAAAACCGCAC
ACAAAATACCTTATCATATGTTACGTTTCAGTTTATGACCGCAATTTTTATTTCTTCGCACGTCTGGGCC
TCTCATGACGTCAAATCATGCTCATCGTGAAAAAGTTTTGGAGTATTTTTGGAATTTTTCAATCAAGTGA
AAGTTTATGAAATTAATTTTCCTGCTTTTGCTTTTTGGGGTTTCCCCTATTGTTTGTCAAGATTTCGAGG
ACGGCGTTTTTCTTGCTAAAATCACAAGTATTGATGAGCACGATGCAAGAAAGATCGGAAGAAGGTTTGG
GTTTGAGGCTCAGTGGAAGGTGAGTAGAAGTTGATAATTTGAAAGTGGAGTAGTGTCTATGGGGTTTTTG
CCTTAAATGACAGAATACATTCCCAATATACCAAACATAACTGTTTCCTACTAGTCGGCCGTACGGGCCC
TTTCGTCTCGCGCGTTTCGGTGATGACGGTGAAAACCTCTGACACATGCAGCTCCCGGAGACGGTCACAG
CTTGTCTGTAAGCGGATGCCGGGAGCAGACAAGCCCGTCAGGGCGCGTCAGCGGGTGTTGGCGGGTGTCG
GGGCTGGCTTAACTATGCGGCATCAGAGCAGATTGTACTGAGAGTGCACCATATGCGGTGTGAAATACCG
CACAGATGCGTAAGGAGAAAATACCGCATCAGGCGGCCTTAAGGGCCTCGTGATACGCCTATTTTTATAG
GTTAATGTCATGATAATAATGGTTTCTTAGACGTCAGGTGGCACTTTTCGGGGAAATGTGCGCGGAACCC
CTATTTGTTTATTTTTCTAAATACATTCAAATATGTATCCGCTCATGAGACAATAACCCTGATAAATGCT
TCAATAATATTGAAAAAGGAAGAGTATGAGTATTCAACATTTCCGTGTCGCCCTTATTCCCTTTTTTGCG
GCATTTTGCCTTCCTGTTTTTGCTCACCCAGAAACGCTGGTGAAAGTAAAAGATGCTGAAGATCAGTTGG
GTGCACGAGTGGGTTACATCGAACTGGATCTCAACAGCGGTAAGATCCTTGAGAGTTTTCGCCCCGAAGA
ACGTTTTCCAATGATGAGCACTTTTAAAGTTCTGCTATGTGGCGCGGTATTATCCCGTATTGACGCCGGG
CAAGAGCAACTCGGTCGCCGCATACACTATTCTCAGAATGACTTGGTTGAGTACTCACCAGTCACAGAAA
AGCATCTTACGGATGGCATGACAGTAAGAGAATTATGCAGTGCTGCCATAACCATGAGTGATAACACTGC
GGCCAACTTACTTCTGACAACGATCGGAGGACCGAAGGAGCTAACCGCTTTTTTGCACAACATGGGGGAT
CATGTAACTCGCCTTGATCGTTGGGAACCGGAGCTGAATGAAGCCATACCAAACGACGAGCGTGACACCA
CGATGCCTGTAGCAATGGCAACAACGTTGCGCAAACTATTAACTGGCGAACTACTTACTCTAGCTTCCCG
GCAACAATTAATAGACTGGATGGAGGCGGATAAAGTTGCAGGACCACTTCTGCGCTCGGCCCTTCCGGCT
GGCTGGTTTATTGCTGATAAATCTGGAGCCGGTGAGCGTGGGTCTCGCGGTATCATTGCAGCACTGGGGC
CAGATGGTAAGCCCTCCCGTATCGTAGTTATCTACACGACGGGGAGTCAGGCAACTATGGATGAACGAAA
TAGACAGATCGCTGAGATAGGTGCCTCACTGATTAAGCATTGGTAACTGTCAGACCAAGTTTACTCATAT
ATACTTTAGATTGATTTAAAACTTCATTTTTAATTTAAAAGGATCTAGGTGAAGATCCTTTTTGATAATC
TCATGACCAAAATCCCTTAACGTGAGTTTTCGTTCCACTGAGCGTCAGACCCCGTAGAAAAGATCAAAGG
ATCTTCTTGAGATCCTTTTTTTCTGCGCGTAATCTGCTGCTTGCAAACAAAAAAACCACCGCTACCAGCG
GTGGTTTGTTTGCCGGATCAAGAGCTACCAACTCTTTTTCCGAAGGTAACTGGCTTCAGCAGAGCGCAGA
TACCAAATACTGTTCTTCTAGTGTAGCCGTAGTTAGGCCACCACTTCAAGAACTCTGTAGCACCGCCTAC
ATACCTCGCTCTGCTAATCCTGTTACCAGTGGCTGCTGCCAGTGGCGATAAGTCGTGTCTTACCGGGTTG
GACTCAAGACGATAGTTACCGGATAAGGCGCAGCGGTCGGGCTGAACGGGGGGTTCGTGCACACAGCCCA
GCTTGGAGCGAACGACCTACACCGAACTGAGATACCTACAGCGTGAGCTATGAGAAAGCGCCACGCTTCC
CGAAGGGAGAAAGGCGGACAGGTATCCGGTAAGCGGCAGGGTCGGAACAGGAGAGCGCACGAGGGAGCTT
CCAGGGGGAAACGCCTGGTATCTTTATAGTCCTGTCGGGTTTCGCCACCTCTGACTTGAGCGTCGATTTT
TGTGATGCTCGTCAGGGGGGCGGAGCCTATGGAAAAACGCCAGCAACGCGGCCTTTTTACGGTTCCTGGC
CTTTTGCTGGCCTTTTGCTCACATGTTCTTTCCTGCGTTATCCCCTGATTCTGTGGATAACCGTATTACC
GCCTTTGAGTGAGCTGATACCGCTCGCCGCAGCCGAACGACCGAGCGCAGCGAGTCAGTGAGCGAGGAAG
CGGAAGAGCGCCCAATACGCAAACCGCCTCTCCCCGCGCGTTGGCCGATTCATTAATGCAGCTGGCACGA
CAGGTTTCCCGACTGGAAAGCGGGCAGTGAGCGCAACGCAATTAATGTGAGTTAGCTCACTCATTAGGCA
CCCCAGGCTTTACACTTTATGCTTCCGGCTCGTATGTTGTGTGGAATTGTGAGCGGATAACAATT
Features (pLannotate 1.2.2; 13 found; start..end, strand, type, name):
   1639..1657    -  CDS            lacZα (fragment): LacZα fragment of β-galactosidase; lacZ fragment
   1812..1862    +  CDS            mEGFP (fragment): monomeric enhanced GFP, optimized with synthetic introns for expression in C. elegans
   1869..2747    +  CDS            TagRFP-T: TagRFP-T is a basic (constitutively fluorescent) red fluorescent protein published in 2008, derived from Entacmaea quadricolor. It has low acid sensitivity.
   3367..3519    +  CDS            aex-5 (fragment): AEX5_CAEEL - Also known as kpc-3 From Caenorhabditis elegans.
   3647..3682    +  CDS            rop (fragment): Rop protein, which maintains plasmids at low copy number; rop
   3784..3883    +  misc_feature   bom (fragment): basis of mobility region from pBR322
   3981..4085    +  promoter       AmpR promoter: bla
   4086..4946    +  CDS            AmpR: β-lactamase; bla; confers resistance to ampicillin, carbenicillin, and related antibiotics
   5117..5705    +  rep_origin     ori: high-copy-number ColE1/pMB1/pBR322/pUC origin of replication
   5888..5980    +  CDS            lacI (fragment): lac repressor; lacI; The lac repressor binds to the lac operator to inhibit transcription in E. coli. This inhibition can be relieved by adding lactose or isopropyl-β-D-thiogalactopyranoside (IPTG).
   5993..6014    +  protein_bind   CAP binding site: CAP binding activates transcription in the presence of cAMP. E. coli catabolite activator protein
   6029..6059    +  promoter       lac promoter: promoter for the E. coli lac operon
   6067..6083    +  protein_bind   lac operator: The lac repressor binds to the lac operator to inhibit transcription in E. coli. This inhibition can be relieved by adding lactose or isopropyl-β-D-thiogalactopyranoside (IPTG). lac repressor encoded by lacI
