[The description below was written by a language model from this plasmid's Addgene catalogue record and pLannotate feature annotations shown in this document.]
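Description:
pEY11 is a C. elegans expression plasmid built on the pPD95.62 backbone, one of the standard worm reporter vectors, and assembled by Gibson cloning. It is maintained in E. coli through a high-copy ColE1/pUC-type origin of replication and selected with ampicillin via a β-lactamase (AmpR) gene under its own promoter. Other bacterial elements picked up in the roughly 6.1 kb sequence, including fragments of rop, bom, lacI and lacZα together with the CAP site, lac promoter and lac operator, are backbone remnants with no evident role in the worm reporter function.

The payload is a fluorescent reporter in which an "Ultrapanneuronal" C. elegans regulatory insert drives the red fluorescent protein TagRFP-T, giving nuclear-localised signal across the nervous system. The annotation does not label the driver itself, but an unannotated stretch lies upstream of the reporter where it would be expected. The TagRFP-T coding sequence is annotated in full, preceded by a very short match to worm-optimised GFP that is probably residual vector sequence retained when the original reporter was replaced. No nuclear localisation signal is annotated, so the record does not show how nuclear targeting is achieved. A short fragment matching aex-5 lies downstream of the reporter. It may reflect the 3' flanking sequence carried by this vector family, although the record does not identify a 3' UTR. The plasmid comes from the NeuroPAL project, a multicolour atlas for whole-brain neuronal identification in C. elegans, where a panneuronal nuclear marker serves to locate all neuronal nuclei. The record refers to that work for the detailed expression pattern.
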