Addgene plasmid #191017: pEY11
Purpose: Fluorescent reporter driving panneuronal nuclear TagRFP-T expression (refer to NeuroPAL paper for expression)
Depositing lab: Oliver Hobert & Eviatar Yemini. Depositing organization: Columbia University. Publication: NeuroPAL: A Multicolor Atlas for Whole-Brain Neuronal Identification in C. elegans. Yemini E, Lin A, Nejatbakhsh A, Varol E, Sun R, Mena GE, Samuel ADT, Paninski L, Venkatachalam V, Hobert O. Cell. 2021 Jan 7;184(1):272-288.e11. doi: 10.1016/j.cell.2020.12.012. Epub 2020 Dec 29. PubMed 33378642.
Backbone
  Vector backbone: pPD95.62
  Vector type: Worm Expression
Growth in bacteria
  Bacterial resistance: Ampicillin, 100 μg/mL
  Growth temperature: 37°C
  Growth strain: DH5alpha
  Copy number: Unknown
Gene/Insert
  Gene/Insert name: Ultrapanneuronal
  Species: C. elegans (nematode)
  Mutation: None
  Cloning method: Gibson Cloning
Terms and licenses: Academic/Nonprofit Terms; Industry Terms: Not Available to Industry
How to cite: pEY11 was a gift from Oliver Hobert & Eviatar Yemini (Addgene plasmid # 191017 ; http://n2t.net/addgene:191017 ; RRID:Addgene_191017)
